Addgene plasmid #141381: pLVX-EF1alpha-SARS-CoV-2-nsp15-2xStrep-IRES-Puro
Purpose: Lentiviral expression of SARS-CoV-2 protein; transient expression and generate lentivirus
Depositing lab: Nevan Krogan. Depositing organization: University of California, San Francisco (UCSF). Publication: A SARS-CoV-2 protein interaction map reveals targets for drug repurposing. Gordon DE, Jang GM, Bouhaddou M, Xu J, Obernier K, White KM, O'Meara MJ, Rezelj VV, Guo JZ, Swaney DL, Tummino TA, Huttenhain R, Kaake RM, Richards AL, Tutuncuoglu B, Foussard H, Batra J, Haas K, Modak M, Kim M, Haas P, Polacco BJ, Braberg H, Fabius JM, Eckhardt M, Soucheray M, Bennett MJ, Cakir M, McGregor MJ, Li Q, Meyer B, Roesch F, Vallet T, Mac Kain A, Miorin L, Moreno E, Naing ZZC, Zhou Y, Peng S, Shi Y, Zhang Z, Shen W, Kirby IT, Melnyk JE, Chorba JS, Lou K, Dai SA, Barrio-Hernandez I, Memon D, Hernandez-Armenta C, Lyu J, Mathy CJP, Perica T, Pilla KB, Ganesan SJ, Saltzberg DJ, Rakesh R, Liu X, Rosenthal SB, Calviello L, Venkataramanan S, Liboy-Lugo J, Lin Y, Huang XP, Liu Y, Wankowicz SA, Bohn M, Safari M, Ugur FS, Koh C, Savar NS, Tran QD, Shengjuler D, Fletcher SJ, O'Neal MC, Cai Y, Chang JCJ, Broadhurst DJ, Klippsten S, Sharp PP, Wenzell NA, Kuzuoglu-Ozturk D, Wang HY, Trenker R, Young JM, Cavero DA, Hiatt J, Roth TL, Rathore U, Subramanian A, Noack J, Hubert M, Stroud RM, Frankel AD, Rosenberg OS, Verba KA, Agard DA, Ott M, Emerman M, Jura N, von Zastrow M, Verdin E, Ashworth A, Schwartz O, d'Enfert C, Mukherjee S, Jacobson M, Malik HS, Fujimori DG, Ideker T, Craik CS, Floor SN, Fraser JS, Gross JD, Sali A, Roth BL, Ruggero D, Taunton J, Kortemme T, Beltrao P, Vignuzzi M, Garcia-Sastre A, Shokat KM, Shoichet BK, Krogan NJ. Nature. 2020 Jul;583(7816):459-468. doi: 10.1038/s41586-020-2286-9. Epub 2020 Apr 30. PubMed 32353859.
Backbone
  Vector backbone: pLVX-EF1alpha-IRES-Puro
  Backbone manufacturer: Takara Bio
  Backbone size w/o insert (bp): 8825
  Vector type: Mammalian Expression, Lentiviral
  Selectable markers: Puromycin
Growth in bacteria
  Bacterial resistance: Ampicillin, 100 μg/mL
  Growth temperature: 30°C
  Growth strain: NEB Stable
  Copy number: Unknown
Gene/Insert
  Gene/Insert name: SARS-CoV-2-nsp15
  Species: SARS-CoV-2
  Mutation: human codon optimized
  Entrez Gene: ORF1ab (a.k.a. GU280_gp01)
  Promoter: EF1alpha
  Tag / fusion protein: 2xStrep (C terminal on insert)
  Cloning method: Unknown
Terms and licenses: Academic/Nonprofit Terms; Industry Terms
Depositor comments: Please visit https://www.biorxiv.org/content/10.1101/2020.03.22.002386v3 for bioRxiv preprint.
How to cite: pLVX-EF1alpha-SARS-CoV-2-nsp15-2xStrep-IRES-Puro was a gift from Nevan Krogan (Addgene plasmid # 141381 ; http://n2t.net/addgene:141381 ; RRID:Addgene_141381)
