[The description below was written by a language model from this plasmid's Addgene catalogue record and the feature table of its GenBank file.]
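Description:
pLVX-EF1alpha-SARS-CoV-2-nsp15-2xStrep-IRES-Puro is a 9,954 bp HIV-1-based lentiviral transfer and mammalian expression plasmid built on the Takara pLVX-EF1alpha-IRES-Puro backbone. In E. coli it is maintained through a high-copy ColE1/pUC-type origin and selected with ampicillin via the bla gene. The viral portion is bounded by two full-length (634 bp) HIV-1 LTRs, both of which the feature table labels as "3' LTR", although the upstream copy occupies the 5' LTR position. It also carries the Psi packaging signal, the Rev response element for Rev-dependent nuclear export of the genomic RNA, and the cPPT/CTS element, which aids nuclear import of the reverse-transcribed genome. A WPRE sits ahead of the downstream LTR to enhance transcript stability and expression.

The payload is a human codon-optimised coding sequence for SARS-CoV-2 nsp15, a non-structural protein derived from the ORF1ab polyprotein. It is driven by the strong constitutive human EF-1alpha promoter, including its first intron. The nsp15 coding region itself is not annotated in the feature table, but it falls in the gap between the promoter and two tandem Strep-Tag II sequences that form the C-terminal 2xStrep tag, which binds Strep-Tactin for affinity capture. Downstream, an EMCV IRES allows translation of puromycin N-acetyltransferase from the same bicistronic transcript, so puromycin resistance is coupled to expression of the viral protein.

The plasmid can be transfected directly for transient expression or used to generate lentivirus for making stable, puromycin-selected cell lines. It belongs to a set of tagged SARS-CoV-2 protein constructs associated with a study that mapped virus–human protein interactions, a use that suits the Strep affinity tag.
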