LOCUS       Exported 9954 bp ds-DNA circular SYN 12-MAY-2021
DEFINITION  Lentiviral expression of SARS-CoV-2 protein; transient expression
            and generate lentivirus.
ACCESSION   .
VERSION     .
KEYWORDS    pLVX-EF1alpha-SARS-CoV-2-nsp15-2xStrep-IRES-Puro
SOURCE      synthetic DNA construct
  ORGANISM  synthetic DNA construct
REFERENCE   1 (bases 1 to 9954)
  AUTHORS   Gordon DE, et al.
  TITLE     A SARS-CoV-2-Human Protein-Protein Interaction Map Reveals Drug
            Targets and Potential Drug Repurposing
  JOURNAL   BioRxiv March 2020
REFERENCE   2 (bases 1 to 9954)
  AUTHORS   .
  TITLE     Direct Submission
  JOURNAL   Exported May 12, 2021 from SnapGene Server 1.1.58
            http://www.snapgene.com
FEATURES             Location/Qualifiers
     source          1..9954
                     /organism="synthetic DNA construct"
                     /mol_type="other DNA"
     LTR             1..634
                     /label=3' LTR
                     /note="3' long terminal repeat (LTR) from HIV-1"
     misc_feature    681..806
                     /label=HIV-1 Psi
                     /note="packaging signal of human immunodeficiency virus
                     type 1"
     misc_feature    1303..1536
                     /label=RRE
                     /note="The Rev response element (RRE) of HIV-1 allows for
                     Rev-dependent mRNA export from the nucleus to the
                     cytoplasm."
     CDS             1721..1765
                     /codon_start=1
                     /product="antigenic peptide corresponding to amino acids
                     655 to 669 of the HIV envelope protein gp41 (Lutje Hulsik
                     et al., 2013)"
                     /label=gp41 peptide
                     /note="recognized by the 2H10 single-chain llama nanobody"
                     /translation="KNEQELLELDKWASL"
     misc_feature    2028..2143
                     /label=cPPT/CTS
                     /note="central polypurine tract and central termination
                     sequence of HIV-1 (lacking the first T)"
     promoter        2338..3519
                     /label=EF-1-alpha promoter
                     /note="strong constitutive promoter for human elongation
                     factor EF-1-alpha"
     intron          2568..3510
                     /label=EF-1-alpha intron A
                     /note="intron upstream of the start codon of human
                     EF-1-alpha"
     primer_bind     3467..3487
                     /label=EF1a-F
                     /note="Human elongation factor-1a promoter, forward primer"
     CDS             4609..4632
                     /codon_start=1
                     /product="peptide that binds Strep-Tactin(R), an engineered
                     form of streptavidin"
                     /label=Strep-Tag II
                     /translation="WSHPQFEK"
     CDS             4669..4692
                     /codon_start=1
                     /product="peptide that binds Strep-Tactin(R), an engineered
                     form of streptavidin"
                     /label=Strep-Tag II
                     /translation="WSHPQFEK"
     misc_feature    4704..5277
                     /label=IRES
                     /note="internal ribosome entry site (IRES) of the
                     encephalomyocarditis virus (EMCV)"
     primer_bind     complement(4871..4888)
                     /label=IRES reverse
                     /note="IRES internal ribosome entry site, reverse primer.
                     Also called pCDH-rev"
     primer_bind     5098..5117
                     /label=IRES-F
                     /note="IRES internal ribosome entry site, forward primer"
     CDS             5310..5909
                     /codon_start=1
                     /gene="pac from Streptomyces alboniger"
                     /product="puromycin N-acetyltransferase"
                     /label=PuroR
                     /note="confers resistance to puromycin"
                     /translation="MTEYKPTVRLATRDDVPRAVRTLAAAFADYPATRHTVDPDRHIER
                     VTELQELFLTRVGLDIGKVWVADDGAAVAVWTTPESVEAGAVFAEIGPRMAELSGSRLA
                     AQQQMEGLLAPHRPKEPAWFLATVGVSPDHQGKGLGSAVVLPGVEAAERAGVPAFLETS
                     APRNLPFYERLGFTVTADVEVPEGPRTWCMTRKPGA"
     primer_bind     complement(5310..5329)
                     /label=Puro-R
                     /note="Puromycin resistance gene, reverse primer. Also
                     called puro-variant-R"
     primer_bind     5806..5826
                     /label=Puro-F
                     /note="Puromycin resistance gene, forward primer"
     misc_feature    5923..6511
                     /label=WPRE
                     /note="woodchuck hepatitis virus posttranscriptional
                     regulatory element"
     primer_bind     complement(5976..5996)
                     /label=WPRE-R
                     /note="WPRE, reverse primer"
     CDS             complement(6394..6405)
                     /codon_start=1
                     /product="Factor Xa recognition and cleavage site"
                     /label=Factor Xa site
                     /translation="IEGR"
     LTR             6718..7351
                     /label=3' LTR
                     /note="3' long terminal repeat (LTR) from HIV-1"
     primer_bind     complement(7479..7495)
                     /label=M13 rev
                     /note="common sequencing primer, one of multiple similar
                     variants"
     primer_bind     complement(7479..7495)
                     /label=M13 Reverse
                     /note="In lacZ gene. Also called M13-rev"
     primer_bind     complement(7492..7514)
                     /label=M13/pUC Reverse
                     /note="In lacZ gene"
     protein_bind    7503..7519
                     /label=lac operator
                     /bound_moiety="lac repressor encoded by lacI"
                     /note="The lac repressor binds to the lac operator to
                     inhibit transcription in E. coli. This inhibition can be
                     relieved by adding lactose or
                     isopropyl-beta-D-thiogalactopyranoside (IPTG)."
     promoter        complement(7527..7557)
                     /label=lac promoter
                     /note="promoter for the E. coli lac operon"
     protein_bind    7572..7593
                     /label=CAP binding site
                     /bound_moiety="E. coli catabolite activator protein"
                     /note="CAP binding activates transcription in the presence
                     of cAMP."
     primer_bind     complement(7710..7727)
                     /label=L4440
                     /note="L4440 vector, forward primer"
     rep_origin      complement(7881..8469)
                     /direction=LEFT
                     /label=ori
                     /note="high-copy-number ColE1/pMB1/pBR322/pUC origin of
                     replication"
     primer_bind     complement(7961..7980)
                     /label=pBR322ori-F
                     /note="pBR322 origin, forward primer"
     CDS             complement(8640..9500)
                     /codon_start=1
                     /gene="bla"
                     /product="beta-lactamase"
                     /label=AmpR
                     /note="confers resistance to ampicillin, carbenicillin, and
                     related antibiotics"
                     /translation="MSIQHFRVALIPFFAAFCLPVFAHPETLVKVKDAEDQLGARVGYI
                     ELDLNSGKILESFRPEERFPMMSTFKVLLCGAVLSRIDAGQEQLGRRIHYSQNDLVEYS
                     PVTEKHLTDGMTVRELCSAAITMSDNTAANLLLTTIGGPKELTAFLHNMGDHVTRLDRW
                     EPELNEAIPNDERDTTMPVAMATTLRKLLTGELLTLASRQQLIDWMEADKVAGPLLRSA
                     LPAGWFIADKSGAGERGSRGIIAALGPDGKPSRIVVIYTTGSQATMDERNRQIAEIGAS
                     LIKHW"
     primer_bind     9263..9282
                     /label=Amp-R
                     /note="Ampicillin resistance gene, reverse primer"
     promoter        complement(9501..9605)
                     /gene="bla"
                     /label=AmpR promoter
     polyA_signal    9653..9787
                     /label=SV40 poly(A) signal
                     /note="SV40 polyadenylation signal"
     primer_bind     complement(9690..9709)
                     /label=SV40pA-R
                     /note="SV40 polyA, reverse primer"
     primer_bind     9744..9763
                     /label=EBV-rev
                     /note="SV40 polyA terminator, reverse primer"
ORIGIN
        1 tggaagggct aattcactcc caaagaagac aagatatcct tgatctgtgg atctaccaca
       61 cacaaggcta cttccctgat tagcagaact acacaccagg gccaggggtc agatatccac
      121 tgacctttgg atggtgctac aagctagtac cagttgagcc agataaggta gaagaggcca
      181 ataaaggaga gaacaccagc ttgttacacc ctgtgagcct gcatgggatg gatgacccgg
      241 agagagaagt gttagagtgg aggtttgaca gccgcctagc atttcatcac gtggcccgag
      301 agctgcatcc ggagtacttc aagaactgct gatatcgagc ttgctacaag ggactttccg
      361 ctggggactt tccagggagg cgtggcctgg gcgggactgg ggagtggcga gccctcagat
      421 cctgcatata agcagctgct ttttgcctgt actgggtctc tctggttaga ccagatctga
      481 gcctgggagc tctctggcta actagggaac ccactgctta agcctcaata aagcttgcct
      541 tgagtgcttc aagtagtgtg tgcccgtctg ttgtgtgact ctggtaacta gagatccctc
      601 agaccctttt agtcagtgtg gaaaatctct agcagtggcg cccgaacagg gacttgaaag
      661 cgaaagggaa accagaggag ctctctcgac gcaggactcg gcttgctgaa gcgcgcacgg
      721 caagaggcga ggggcggcga ctggtgagta cgccaaaaat tttgactagc ggaggctaga
      781 aggagagaga tgggtgcgag agcgtcagta ttaagcgggg gagaattaga tcgcgatggg
      841 aaaaaattcg gttaaggcca gggggaaaga aaaaatataa attaaaacat atagtatggg
      901 caagcaggga gctagaacga ttcgcagtta atcctggcct gttagaaaca tcagaaggct
      961 gtagacaaat actgggacag ctacaaccat cccttcagac aggatcagaa gaacttagat
     1021 cattatataa tacagtagca accctctatt gtgtgcatca aaggatagag ataaaagaca
     1081 ccaaggaagc tttagacaag atagaggaag agcaaaacaa aagtaagacc accgcacagc
     1141 aagcggccgg ccgctgatct tcagacctgg aggaggagat atgagggaca attggagaag
     1201 tgaattatat aaatataaag tagtaaaaat tgaaccatta ggagtagcac ccaccaaggc
     1261 aaagagaaga gtggtgcaga gagaaaaaag agcagtggga ataggagctt tgttccttgg
     1321 gttcttggga gcagcaggaa gcactatggg cgcagcgtca atgacgctga cggtacaggc
     1381 cagacaatta ttgtctggta tagtgcagca gcagaacaat ttgctgaggg ctattgaggc
     1441 gcaacagcat ctgttgcaac tcacagtctg gggcatcaag cagctccagg caagaatcct
     1501 ggctgtggaa agatacctaa aggatcaaca gctcctgggg atttggggtt gctctggaaa
     1561 actcatttgc accactgctg tgccttggaa tgctagttgg agtaataaat ctctggaaca
     1621 gatttggaat cacacgacct ggatggagtg ggacagagaa attaacaatt acacaagctt
     1681 aatacactcc ttaattgaag aatcgcaaaa ccagcaagaa aagaatgaac aagaattatt
     1741 ggaattagat aaatgggcaa gtttgtggaa ttggtttaac ataacaaatt ggctgtggta
     1801 tataaaatta ttcataatga tagtaggagg cttggtaggt ttaagaatag tttttgctgt
     1861 actttctata gtgaatagag ttaggcaggg atattcacca ttatcgtttc agacccacct
     1921 cccaaccccg aggggacccg acaggcccga aggaatagaa gaagaaggtg gagagagaga
     1981 cagagacaga tccattcgat tagtgaacgg atctcgacgg tatcgccttt aaaagaaaag
     2041 gggggattgg ggggtacagt gcaggggaaa gaatagtaga cataatagca acagacatac
     2101 aaactaaaga attacaaaaa caaattacaa aaattcaaaa ttttcgggtt tattacaggg
     2161 acagcagaga tccagtttat cgatgagtaa ttcatacaaa aggactcgcc cctgccttgg
     2221 ggaatcccag ggaccgtcgt taaactccca ctaacgtaga acccagagat cgctgcgttc
     2281 ccgccccctc acccgcccgc tctcgtcatc actgaggtgg agaagagcat gcgtgaggct
     2341 ccggtgcccg tcagtgggca gagcgcacat cgcccacagt ccccgagaag ttggggggag
     2401 gggtcggcaa ttgaaccggt gcctagagaa ggtggcgcgg ggtaaactgg gaaagtgatg
     2461 tcgtgtactg gctccgcctt tttcccgagg gtgggggaga accgtatata agtgcagtag
     2521 tcgccgtgaa cgttcttttt cgcaacgggt ttgccgccag aacacaggta agtgccgtgt
     2581 gtggttcccg cgggcctggc ctctttacgg gttatggccc ttgcgtgcct tgaattactt
     2641 ccacgcccct ggctgcagta cgtgattctt gatcccgagc ttcgggttgg aagtgggtgg
     2701 gagagttcga ggccttgcgc ttaaggagcc ccttcgcctc gtgcttgagt tgaggcctgg
     2761 cttgggcgct ggggccgccg cgtgcgaatc tggtggcacc ttcgcgcctg tctcgctgct
     2821 ttcgataagt ctctagccat ttaaaatttt tgatgacctg ctgcgacgct ttttttctgg
     2881 caagatagtc ttgtaaatgc gggccaagat ctgcacactg gtatttcggt ttttggggcc
     2941 gcgggcggcg acggggcccg tgcgtcccag cgcacatgtt cggcgaggcg gggcctgcga
     3001 gcgcggccac cgagaatcgg acgggggtag tctcaagctg gccggcctgc tctggtgcct
     3061 ggcctcgcgc cgccgtgtat cgccccgccc tgggcggcaa ggctggcccg gtcggcacca
     3121 gttgcgtgag cggaaagatg gccgcttccc ggccctgctg cagggagctc aaaatggagg
     3181 acgcggcgct cgggagagcg ggcgggtgag tcacccacac aaaggaaaag ggcctttccg
     3241 tcctcagccg tcgcttcatg tgactccacg gagtaccggg cgccgtccag gcacctcgat
     3301 tagttctcga gcttttggag tacgtcgtct ttaggttggg gggaggggtt ttatgcgatg
     3361 gagtttcccc acactgagtg ggtggagact gaagttaggc cagcttggca cttgatgtaa
     3421 ttctccttgg aatttgccct ttttgagttt ggatcttggt tcattctcaa gcctcagaca
     3481 gtggttcaaa gtttttttct tccatttcag gtgtcgtgag gatctatttc cggtgaattc
     3541 gccgccacca tgagtcttga aaacgtcgcc ttcaacgtag taaataaggg ccactttgat
     3601 ggtcaacagg gagaagtacc cgtgtctatc atcaataaca ccgtttacac gaaggttgac
     3661 ggcgttgatg ttgaactgtt cgaaaataag acgacactcc cggtgaacgt agctttcgag
     3721 ctttgggcga agcgaaatat aaaacctgtc cctgaagtta aaattctcaa taatcttggg
     3781 gtagacatcg cggctaatac agtcatatgg gactataagc gggacgctcc ggcgcatata
     3841 tctaccatcg gagtgtgctc aatgacagat attgccaaga aacctacaga gacgatttgc
     3901 gctcctctta ccgtattttt tgacggcagg gtcgacggac aagtggatct gttccgaaac
     3961 gcgcgcaatg gtgttctcat cactgagggt agtgtaaagg gactccagcc tagtgtcgga
     4021 cctaagcaag cctctttgaa tggggtcact ctgatcggcg aggctgttaa gacgcaattt
     4081 aactactata agaaggtcga tggcgtcgtg cagcagcttc ctgaaacata ctttacacag
     4141 tctcgcaact tgcaagaatt taaaccgcgc tcacagatgg aaatagactt tctcgaactg
     4201 gcaatggacg agttcataga gcggtacaaa ttggaagggt atgcctttga acacattgtt
     4261 tatggtgact tttctcacag ccagttgggt ggtttgcatc tcctcatagg gctggccaaa
     4321 aggttcaaag agagcccctt tgaattggag gacttcatac ctatggattc aacagttaag
     4381 aattacttca ttacggatgc gcagacaggc agtagtaagt gtgtctgctc cgtaattgac
     4441 ctcctcttgg acgactttgt agagataatt aagtcccagg atcttagtgt cgtatccaag
     4501 gtcgttaagg tcacaattga ttacaccgag attagtttta tgctgtggtg taaagacggt
     4561 cacgtcgaga ccttctatcc aaagttgcaa ctcgaaggcg gcgggggatg gagccatcca
     4621 caattcgaga aaggcggtgg ttcaggagga ggtagcgggg gtggatcatg gtcacatccg
     4681 cagtttgaaa agtaaggatc ccgcccctct ccctcccccc cccctaacgt tactggccga
     4741 agccgcttgg aataaggccg gtgtgcgttt gtctatatgt tattttccac catattgccg
     4801 tcttttggca atgtgagggc ccggaaacct ggccctgtct tcttgacgag cattcctagg
     4861 ggtctttccc ctctcgccaa aggaatgcaa ggtctgttga atgtcgtgaa ggaagcagtt
     4921 cctctggaag cttcttgaag acaaacaacg tctgtagcga ccctttgcag gcagcggaac
     4981 cccccacctg gcgacaggtg cctctgcggc caaaagccac gtgtataaga tacacctgca
     5041 aaggcggcac aaccccagtg ccacgttgtg agttggatag ttgtggaaag agtcaaatgg
     5101 ctctcctcaa gcgtattcaa caaggggctg aaggatgccc agaaggtacc ccattgtatg
     5161 ggatctgatc tggggcctcg gtgcacatgc tttacatgtg tttagtcgag gttaaaaaaa
     5221 cgtctaggcc ccccgaacca cggggacgtg gttttccttt gaaaaacacg atgataagct
     5281 tgccacaacc cacaaggaga cgaccttcca tgaccgagta caagcccacg gtgcgcctcg
     5341 ccacccgcga cgacgtcccc cgggccgtac gcaccctcgc cgccgcgttc gccgactacc
     5401 ccgccacgcg ccacaccgtc gacccggacc gccacatcga gcgggtcacc gagctgcaag
     5461 aactcttcct cacgcgcgtc gggctcgaca tcggcaaggt gtgggtcgcg gacgacggcg
     5521 ccgcggtggc ggtctggacc acgccggaga gcgtcgaagc gggggcggtg ttcgccgaga
     5581 tcggcccgcg catggccgag ttgagcggtt cccggctggc cgcgcagcaa cagatggaag
     5641 gcctcctggc gccgcaccgg cccaaggagc ccgcgtggtt cctggccacc gtcggcgtct
     5701 cgcccgacca ccagggcaag ggtctgggca gcgccgtcgt gctccccgga gtggaggcgg
     5761 ccgagcgcgc cggggtgccc gccttcctgg agacctccgc gccccgcaac ctccccttct
     5821 acgagcggct cggcttcacc gtcaccgccg acgtcgaggt gcccgaagga ccgcgcacct
     5881 ggtgcatgac ccgcaagccc ggtgcctaga cgcgtctgga acaatcaacc tctggattac
     5941 aaaatttgtg aaagattgac tggtattctt aactatgttg ctccttttac gctatgtgga
     6001 tacgctgctt taatgccttt gtatcatgct attgcttccc gtatggcttt cattttctcc
     6061 tccttgtata aatcctggtt gctgtctctt tatgaggagt tgtggcccgt tgtcaggcaa
     6121 cgtggcgtgg tgtgcactgt gtttgctgac gcaaccccca ctggttgggg cattgccacc
     6181 acctgtcagc tcctttccgg gactttcgct ttccccctcc ctattgccac ggcggaactc
     6241 atcgccgcct gccttgcccg ctgctggaca ggggctcggc tgttgggcac tgacaattcc
     6301 gtggtgttgt cggggaagct gacgtccttt ccatggctgc tcgcctgtgt tgccacctgg
     6361 attctgcgcg ggacgtcctt ctgctacgtc ccttcggccc tcaatccagc ggaccttcct
     6421 tcccgcggcc tgctgccggc tctgcggcct cttccgcgtc ttcgccttcg ccctcagacg
     6481 agtcggatct ccctttgggc cgcctccccg cctggaatta attctgcagt cgagacctag
     6541 aaaaacatgg agcaatcaca agtagcaata cagcagctac caatgctgat tgtgcctggc
     6601 tagaagcaca agaggaggag gaggtgggtt ttccagtcac acctcaggta cctttaagac
     6661 caatgactta caaggcagct gtagatctta gccacttttt aaaagaaaag aggggactgg
     6721 aagggctaat tcactcccaa cgaagacaag atatccttga tctgtggatc taccacacac
     6781 aaggctactt ccctgattag cagaactaca caccagggcc aggggtcaga tatccactga
     6841 cctttggatg gtgctacaag ctagtaccag ttgagccaga taaggtagaa gaggccaata
     6901 aaggagagaa caccagcttg ttacaccctg tgagcctgca tgggatggat gacccggaga
     6961 gagaagtgtt agagtggagg tttgacagcc gcctagcatt tcatcacgtg gcccgagagc
     7021 tgcatccgga gtacttcaag aactgctgat atcgagcttg ctacaaggga ctttccgctg
     7081 gggactttcc agggaggcgt ggcctgggcg ggactgggga gtggcgagcc ctcagatcct
     7141 gcatataagc agctgctttt tgcctgtact gggtctctct ggttagacca gatctgagcc
     7201 tgggagctct ctggctaact agggaaccca ctgcttaagc ctcaataaag cttgccttga
     7261 gtgcttcaag tagtgtgtgc ccgtctgttg tgtgactctg gtaactagag atccctcaga
     7321 cccttttagt cagtgtggaa aatctctagc agtagtagtt catgtcatct tattattcag
     7381 tatttataac ttgcaaagaa atgaatatca gagagtgaga ggccttgaca ttgctagcgt
     7441 ttaccgtcga cctctagcta gagcttggcg taatcatggt catagctgtt tcctgtgtga
     7501 aattgttatc cgctcacaat tccacacaac atacgagccg gaagcataaa gtgtaaagcc
     7561 tggggtgcct aatgagtgag ctaactcaca ttaattgcgt tgcgctcact gcccgctttc
     7621 cagtcgggaa acctgtcgtg ccagctgcat taatgaatcg gccaacgcgc ggggagaggc
     7681 ggtttgcgta ttgggcgctc ttccgcttcc tcgctcactg actcgctgcg ctcggtcgtt
     7741 cggctgcggc gagcggtatc agctcactca aaggcggtaa tacggttatc cacagaatca
     7801 ggggataacg caggaaagaa catgtgagca aaaggccagc aaaaggccag gaaccgtaaa
     7861 aaggccgcgt tgctggcgtt tttccatagg ctccgccccc ctgacgagca tcacaaaaat
     7921 cgacgctcaa gtcagaggtg gcgaaacccg acaggactat aaagatacca ggcgtttccc
     7981 cctggaagct ccctcgtgcg ctctcctgtt ccgaccctgc cgcttaccgg atacctgtcc
     8041 gcctttctcc cttcgggaag cgtggcgctt tctcatagct cacgctgtag gtatctcagt
     8101 tcggtgtagg tcgttcgctc caagctgggc tgtgtgcacg aaccccccgt tcagcccgac
     8161 cgctgcgcct tatccggtaa ctatcgtctt gagtccaacc cggtaagaca cgacttatcg
     8221 ccactggcag cagccactgg taacaggatt agcagagcga ggtatgtagg cggtgctaca
     8281 gagttcttga agtggtggcc taactacggc tacactagaa gaacagtatt tggtatctgc
     8341 gctctgctga agccagttac cttcggaaaa agagttggta gctcttgatc cggcaaacaa
     8401 accaccgctg gtagcggtgg tttttttgtt tgcaagcagc agattacgcg cagaaaaaaa
     8461 ggatctcaag aagatccttt gatcttttct acggggtctg acgctcagtg gaacgaaaac
     8521 tcacgttaag ggattttggt catgagatta tcaaaaagga tcttcaccta gatcctttta
     8581 aattaaaaat gaagttttaa atcaatctaa agtatatatg agtaaacttg gtctgacagt
     8641 taccaatgct taatcagtga ggcacctatc tcagcgatct gtctatttcg ttcatccata
     8701 gttgcctgac tccccgtcgt gtagataact acgatacggg agggcttacc atctggcccc
     8761 agtgctgcaa tgataccgcg agacccacgc tcaccggctc cagatttatc agcaataaac
     8821 cagccagccg gaagggccga gcgcagaagt ggtcctgcaa ctttatccgc ctccatccag
     8881 tctattaatt gttgccggga agctagagta agtagttcgc cagttaatag tttgcgcaac
     8941 gttgttgcca ttgctacagg catcgtggtg tcacgctcgt cgtttggtat ggcttcattc
     9001 agctccggtt cccaacgatc aaggcgagtt acatgatccc ccatgttgtg caaaaaagcg
     9061 gttagctcct tcggtcctcc gatcgttgtc agaagtaagt tggccgcagt gttatcactc
     9121 atggttatgg cagcactgca taattctctt actgtcatgc catccgtaag atgcttttct
     9181 gtgactggtg agtactcaac caagtcattc tgagaatagt gtatgcggcg accgagttgc
     9241 tcttgcccgg cgtcaatacg ggataatacc gcgccacata gcagaacttt aaaagtgctc
     9301 atcattggaa aacgttcttc ggggcgaaaa ctctcaagga tcttaccgct gttgagatcc
     9361 agttcgatgt aacccactcg tgcacccaac tgatcttcag catcttttac tttcaccagc
     9421 gtttctgggt gagcaaaaac aggaaggcaa aatgccgcaa aaaagggaat aagggcgaca
     9481 cggaaatgtt gaatactcat actcttcctt tttcaatatt attgaagcat ttatcagggt
     9541 tattgtctca tgagcggata catatttgaa tgtatttaga aaaataaaca aataggggtt
     9601 ccgcgcacat ttccccgaaa agtgccacct gacgtcgacg gatcgggaga tcaacttgtt
     9661 tattgcagct tataatggtt acaaataaag caatagcatc acaaatttca caaataaagc
     9721 atttttttca ctgcattcta gttgtggttt gtccaaactc atcaatgtat cttatcatgt
     9781 ctggatcaac tggataactc aagctaacca aaatcatccc aaacttccca ccccataccc
     9841 tattaccact gccaattacc tgtggtttca tttactctaa acctgtgatt cctctgaatt
     9901 attttcattt taaagaaatt gtatttgtta aatatgtact acaaacttag tagt
//
