>Addgene plasmid #141381 | pLVX-EF1alpha-SARS-CoV-2-nsp15-2xStrep-IRES-Puro | addgene partial sequence | sequence record 287301 | EF1a-F 5'-TCAAGCCTCAGACAGTGGTTC-3'
CTATTTCCGGTGAATTCGCCGCCACCATGAGTCTTGAAAACGTCGCCTTCAACGTAGTAAATAAGGGCCA
CTTTGATGGTCAACAGGGAGAAGTACCCGTGTCTATCATCAATAACACCGTTTACACGAAGGTTGACGGC
GTTGATGTTGAACTGTTCGAAAATAAGACGACACTCCCGGTGAACGTAGCTTTCGAGCTTTGGGCGAAGC
GAAATATAAAACCTGTCCCTGAAGTTAAAATTCTCAATAATCTTGGGGTAGACATCGCGGCTAATACAGT
CATATGGGACTATAAGCGGGACGCTCCGGCGCATATATCTACCATCGGAGTGTGCTCAATGACAGATATT
GCCAAGAAACCTACAGAGACGATTTGCGCTCCTCTTACCGTATTTTTTGACGGCAGGGTCGACGGACAAG
TGGATCTGTTCCGAAACGCGCGCAATGGTGTTCTCATCACTGAGGGTAGTGTAAAGGGACTCCAGCCTAG
TGTCGGACCTAAGCAAGCCTCTTTGAATGGGGTCACTCTGATCGGCGAGGCTGTTAAGACGCAATTTAAC
TACTATAAGAAGGTCGATGGCGTCGTGCAGCAGCTTCCTGAAACATACTTTACACAGTCTCGCAACTTGC
AAGAATTTAAACCGCGCTCACAGATGGAAATAGACTTTCTCGAACTGGCAATGGACGAGTTCATAGAGCG
GTACAAATTGGAAGGGTATGCCTTTGAACACATTGTTTATGGTGACTTTTCTCACAGCCAGTTGGGTGGT
TTGCATCTCCTCATAGGGCTGGCCAAAAGGTTCAAAGAGAGCCCCTTTGAATTGGAGGACTTCATACCTA
TGGATTCAACAGTTAAGAATTACTTCATTACGGATGCGCAGACAGGCAGTAGTAAGTGTGTCTGCTCCGT
A
