>Addgene plasmid #141381 | pLVX-EF1alpha-SARS-CoV-2-nsp15-2xStrep-IRES-Puro | addgene partial sequence | sequence record 287302 | WPRE-R 5'-CATAGCGTAAAAGGAGCAACA-3'
ATTTTGTAATCCAGAGGTTGATTGTTCCAGACGCGTCTAGGCACCGGGCTTGCGGGTCATGCACCAGGTG
CGCGGTCCTTCGGGCACCTCGACGTCGGCGGTGACGGTGAAGCCGAGCCGCTCGTAGAAGGGGAGGTTGC
GGGGCGCGGAGGTCTCCAGGAAGGCGGGCACCCCGGCGCGCTCGGCCGCCTCCACTCCGGGGAGCACGAC
GGCGCTGCCCAGACCCTTGCCCTGGTGGTCGGGCGAGACGCCGACGGTGGCCAGGAACCACGCGGGCTCC
TTGGGCCGGTGCGGCGCCAGGAGGCCTTCCATCTGTTGCTGCGCGGCCAGCCGGGAACCGCTCAACTCGG
CCATGCGCGGGCCGATCTCGGCGAACACCGCCCCCGCTTCGACGCTCTCCGGCGTGGTCCAGACCGCCAC
CGCGGCGCCGTCGTCCGCGACCCACACCTTGCCGATGTCGAGCCCGACGCGCGTGAGGAAGAGTTCTTGC
AGCTCGGTGACCCGCTCGATGTGGCGGTCCGGGTCGACGGTGTGGCGCGTGGCGGGGTAGTCGGCGAACG
CGGCGGCGAGGGTGCGTACGGCCCGGGGGACGTCGTCGCGGGTGGCGAGGCGCACCGTGGGCTTGTACTC
GGTCATGGAAGGTCGTCTCCTTGTGGGTTGTGGCAAGCTTATCATCGTGTTTTTCAAAGGAAAACCACGT
CCCCGTGGTTCGGGGGGCCTAGACGTTTTTTTAACCTCGACTAAACACATGTAAAGCATGTGCACCGAGG
CCCCAGATCAGATCCCATACAATGGGGTACCTTCTGGGCATCCTTCAGCCCCTTGTTGAATACGCTTGAG
GAGAGNCCATTTGACTCTTTCACAACTAT
